>Addgene plasmid #64228 | pMSCV-PIG-miR-18a | depositor full sequence | sequence record 107681 | pMSCV-PIG-miR-18a sequence 7871 bps
TGAAAGACCCCACCTGTAGGTTTGGCAAGCTAGCTTAAGTAACGCCATTTTGCAAGGCATGGAAAATACA
TAACTGAGAATAGAGAAGTTCAGATCAAGGTTAGGAACAGAGAGACAGCAGAATATGGGCCAAACAGGAT
ATCTGTGGTAAGCAGTTCCTGCCCCGGCTCAGGGCCAAGAACAGATGGTCCCCAGATGCGGTCCCGCCCT
CAGCAGTTTCTAGAGAACCATCAGATGTTTCCAGGGTGCCCCAAGGACCTGAAATGACCCTGTGCCTTAT
TTGAACTAACCAATCAGTTCGCTTCTCGCTTCTGTTCGCGCGCTTCTGCTCCCCGAGCTCAATAAAAGAG
CCCACAACCCCTCACTCGGCGCGCCAGTCCTCCGATAGACTGCGTCGCCCGGGTACCCGTATTCCCAATA
AAGCCTCTTGCTGTTTGCATCCGAATCGTGGACTCGCTGATCCTTGGGAGGGTCTCCTCAGATTGATTGA
CTGCCCACCTCGGGGGTCTTTCATTTGGAGGTTCCACCGAGATTTGGAGACCCCTGCCCAGGGACCACCG
ACCCCCCCGCCGGGAGGTAAGCTGGCCAGCGGTCGTTTCGTGTCTGTCTCTGTCTTTGTGCGTGTTTGTG
CCGGCATCTAATGTTTGCGCCTGCGTCTGTACTAGTTAGCTAACTAGCTCTGTATCTGGCGGACCCGTGG
TGGAACTGACGAGTTCTGAACACCCGGCCGCAACCCTGGGAGACGTCCCAGGGACTTTGGGGGCCGTTTT
TGTGGCCCGACCTGAGGAAGGGAGTCGATGTGGAATCCGACCCCGTCAGGATATGTGGTTCTGGTAGGAG
ACGAGAACCTAAAACAGTTCCCGCCTCCGTCTGAATTTTTGCTTTCGGTTTGGAACCGAAGCCGCGCGTC
TTGTCTGCTGCAGCGCTGCAGCATCGTTCTGTGTTGTCTCTGTCTGACTGTGTTTCTGTATTTGTCTGAA
AATTAGGGCCAGACTGTTACCACTCCCTTAAGTTTGACCTTAGGTCACTGGAAAGATGTCGAGCGGATCG
CTCACAACCAGTCGGTAGATGTCAAGAAGAGACGTTGGGTTACCTTCTGCTCTGCAGAATGGCCAACCTT
TAACGTCGGATGGCCGCGAGACGGCACCTTTAACCGAGACCTCATCACCCAGGTTAAGATCAAGGTCTTT
TCACCTGGCCCGCATGGACACCCAGACCAGGTCCCCTACATCGTGACCTGGGAAGCCTTGGCTTTTGACC
CCCCTCCCTGGGTCAAGCCCTTTGTACACCCTAAGCCTCCGCCTCCTCTTCCTCCATCCGCCCCGTCTCT
CCCCCTTGAACCTCCTCGTTCGACCCCGCCTCGATCCTCCCTTTATCCAGCCCTCACTCCTTCTCTAGGC
GCCGGAATTAGATCTCTCGAGCCTCGGGAAGCCAAGTTGGGCTTTAAAGTGCAGGGCCTGCTGATGTTGA
GTGCTTTTTGTTCTAAGGTGCATCTAGTGCAGATAGTGAAGTAGATTAGCATCTACTGCCCTAAGTGCTC
CTTCTGGCATAAGAAGTTATGTATTCATCCAATAATTCAAGCCAAGCAAGTATATAGGTGTTTTAATAGT
TTTTGTTTGCAGTCCTCTGCTCGAGGTTAACGAATTCTACCGGGTAGGGGAGGCGCTTTTCCCAAGGCAG
TCTGGAGCATGCGCTTTAGCAGCCCCGCTGGGCACTTGGCGCTACACAAGTGGCCTCTGGCCTCGCACAC
ATTCCACATCCACCGGTAGGCGCCAACCGGCTCCGTTCTTTGGTGGCCCCTTCGCGCCACCTTCTACTCC
TCCCCTAGTCAGGAAGTTCCCCCCCGCCCCGCAGCTCGCGTCGTGCAGGACGTGACAAATGGAAGTAGCA
CGTCTCACTAGTCTCGTGCAGATGGACAGCACCGCTGAGCAATGGAAGCGGGTAGGCCTTTGGGGCAGCG
GCCAATAGCAGCTTTGCTCCTTCGCTTTCTGGGCTCAGAGGCTGGGAAGGGGTGGGTCCGGGGGCGGGCT
CAGGGGCGGGCTCAGGGGCGGGGCGGGCGCCCGAAGGTCCTCCGGAGGCCCGGCATTCTGCACGCTTCAA
AAGCGCACGTCTGCCGCGCTGTTCTCCTCTTCCTCATCTCCGGGCCTTTCGACCTGCAGCCCAAGCTTAC
CATGACCGAGTACAAGCCCACGGTGCGCCTCGCCACCCGCGACGACGTCCCCAGGGCCGTACGCACCCTC
GCCGCCGCGTTCGCCGACTACCCCGCCACGCGCCACACCGTCGATCCGGACCGCCACATCGAGCGGGTCA
CCGAGCTGCAAGAACTCTTCCTCACGCGCGTCGGGCTCGACATCGGCAAGGTGTGGGTCGCGGACGACGG
CGCCGCGGTGGCGGTCTGGACCACGCCGGAGAGCGTCGAAGCGGGGGCGGTGTTCGCCGAGATCGGCCCG
CGCATGGCCGAGTTGAGCGGTTCCCGGCTGGCCGCGCAGCAACAGATGGAAGGCCTCCTGGCGCCGCACC
GGCCCAAGGAGCCCGCGTGGTTCCTGGCCACCGTCGGCGTCTCGCCCGACCACCAGGGCAAGGGTCTGGG
CAGCGCCGTCGTGCTCCCCGGAGTGGAGGCGGCCGAGCGCGCCGGGGTGCCCGCCTTCCTGGAGACCTCC
GCGCCCCGCAACCTCCCCTTCTACGAGCGGCTCGGCTTCACCGTCACCGCCGACGTCGAGGTGCCCGAAG
GACCGCGCACCTGGTGCATGACCCGCAAGCCCGGTGCCTGACGCCCGCCCCACGACCCGCAGCGCCCGAC
CGAAAGGAGCGCACGACCCCATGCATCGAATTCCGCCCCCCCCCCCTAACGTTACTGGCCGAAGCCGCTT
GGAATAAGGCCGGTGTGCGTTTGTCTATATGTTATTTTCCACCATATTGCCGTCTTTTGGCAATGTGAGG
GCCCGGAAACCTGGCCCTGTCTTCTTGACGAGCATTCCTAGGGGTCTTTCCCCTCTCGCCAAAGGAATGC
AAGGTCTGTTGAATGTCGTGAAGGAAGCAGTTCCTCTGGAAGCTTCTTGAAGACAAACAACGTCTGTAGC
GACCCTTTGCAGGCAGCGGAACCCCCCACCTGGCGACAGGTGCCTCTGCGGCCAAAAGCCACGTGTATAA
GATACACCTGCAAAGGCGGCACAACCCCAGTGCCACGTTGTGAGTTGGATAGTTGTGGAAAGAGTCAAAT
GGCTCTCCTCAAGCGTATTCAACAAGGGGCTGAAGGATGCCCAGAAGGTACCCCATTGTATGGGATCTGA
TCTGGGGCCTCGGTGCACATGCTTTACATGTGTTTAGTCGAGGTTAAAAAACGTCTAGGCCCCCCGAACC
ACGGGGACGTGGTTTTCCTTTGAAAAACACGATGATAATATGGCCACAACCATGGTGAGCAAGGGCGAGG
AGCTGTTCACCGGGGTGGTGCCCATCCTGGTCGAGCTGGACGGCGACGTAAACGGCCACAAGTTCAGCGT
GTCCGGCGAGGGCGAGGGCGATGCCACCTACGGCAAGCTGACCCTGAAGTTCATCTGCACCACCGGCAAG
CTGCCCGTGCCCTGGCCCACCCTCGTGACCACCCTGACCTACGGCGTGCAGTGCTTCAGCCGCTACCCCG
ACCACATGAAGCAGCACGACTTCTTCAAGTCCGCCATGCCCGAAGGCTACGTCCAGGAGCGCACCATCTT
CTTCAAGGACGACGGCAACTACAAGACCCGCGCCGAGGTGAAGTTCGAGGGCGACACCCTGGTGAACCGC
ATCGAGCTGAAGGGCATCGACTTCAAGGAGGACGGCAACATCCTGGGGCACAAGCTGGAGTACAACTACA
ACAGCCACAACGTCTATATCATGGCCGACAAGCAGAAGAACGGCATCAAGGTGAACTTCAAGATCCGCCA
CAACATCGAGGACGGCAGCGTGCAGCTCGCCGACCACTACCAGCAGAACACCCCCATCGGCGACGGCCCC
GTGCTGCTGCCCGACAACCACTACCTGAGCACCCAGTCCGCCCTGAGCAAAGACCCCAACGAGAAGCGCG
ATCACATGGTCCTGCTGGAGTTCGTGACCGCCGCCGGGATCACTCTCGGCATGGACGAGCTGTACAAGTA
ATGAATTAATTAAGAATTATCAAGCTTATCGATACCGTCGACCTGCAGCCAAGCTTATCGATAAAATAAA
AGATTTTATTTAGTCTCCAGAAAAAGGGGGGAATGAAAGACCCCACCTGTAGGTTTGGCAAGCTAGCTTA
AGTAACGCCATTTTGCAAGGCATGGAAAATACATAACTGAGAATAGAGAAGTTCAGATCAAGGTTAGGAA
CAGAGAGACAGCAGAATATGGGCCAAACAGGATATCTGTGGTAAGCAGTTCCTGCCCCGGCTCAGGGCCA
AGAACAGATGGTCCCCAGATGCGGTCCCGCCCTCAGCAGTTTCTAGAGAACCATCAGATGTTTCCAGGGT
GCCCCAAGGACCTGAAATGACCCTGTGCCTTATTTGAACTAACCAATCAGTTCGCTTCTCGCTTCTGTTC
GCGCGCTTCTGCTCCCCGAGCTCAATAAAAGAGCCCACAACCCCTCACTCGGCGCGCCAGTCCTCCGATA
GACTGCGTCGCCCGGGTACCCGTGTATCCAATAAACCCTCTTGCAGTTGCATCCGACTTGTGGTCTCGCT
GTTCCTTGGGAGGGTCTCCTCTGAGTGATTGACTACCCGTCAGCGGGGGTCTTTCATGGGTAACAGTTTC
TTGAAGTTGGAGAACAACATTCTGAGGGTAGGAGTCGAATATTAAGTAATCCTGACTCAATTAGCCACTG
TTTTGAATCCACATACTCCAATACTCCTGAAATAGTTCATTATGGACAGCGCAGAAGAGCTGGGGAGAAT
TAATTCGTAATCATGGTCATAGCTGTTTCCTGTGTGAAATTGTTATCCGCTCACAATTCCACACAACATA
CGAGCCGGAAGCATAAAGTGTAAAGCCTGGGGTGCCTAATGAGTGAGCTAACTCACATTAATTGCGTTGC
GCTCACTGCCCGCTTTCCAGTCGGGAAACCTGTCGTGCCAGCTGCATTAATGAATCGGCCAACGCGCGGG
GAGAGGCGGTTTGCGTATTGGGCGCTCTTCCGCTTCCTCGCTCACTGACTCGCTGCGCTCGGTCGTTCGG
CTGCGGCGAGCGGTATCAGCTCACTCAAAGGCGGTAATACGGTTATCCACAGAATCAGGGGATAACGCAG
GAAAGAACATGTGAGCAAAAGGCCAGCAAAAGGCCAGGAACCGTAAAAAGGCCGCGTTGCTGGCGTTTTT
CCATAGGCTCCGCCCCCCTGACGAGCATCACAAAAATCGACGCTCAAGTCAGAGGTGGCGAAACCCGACA
GGACTATAAAGATACCAGGCGTTTCCCCCTGGAAGCTCCCTCGTGCGCTCTCCTGTTCCGACCCTGCCGC
TTACCGGATACCTGTCCGCCTTTCTCCCTTCGGGAAGCGTGGCGCTTTCTCATAGCTCACGCTGTAGGTA
TCTCAGTTCGGTGTAGGTCGTTCGCTCCAAGCTGGGCTGTGTGCACGAACCCCCCGTTCAGCCCGACCGC
TGCGCCTTATCCGGTAACTATCGTCTTGAGTCCAACCCGGTAAGACACGACTTATCGCCACTGGCAGCAG
CCACTGGTAACAGGATTAGCAGAGCGAGGTATGTAGGCGGTGCTACAGAGTTCTTGAAGTGGTGGCCTAA
CTACGGCTACACTAGAAGGACAGTATTTGGTATCTGCGCTCTGCTGAAGCCAGTTACCTTCGGAAAAAGA
GTTGGTAGCTCTTGATCCGGCAAACAAACCACCGCTGGTAGCGGTGGTTTTTTTGTTTGCAAGCAGCAGA
TTACGCGCAGAAAAAAAGGATCTCAAGAAGATCCTTTGATCTTTTCTACGGGGTCTGACGCTCAGTGGAA
CGAAAACTCACGTTAAGGGATTTTGGTCATGAGATTATCAAAAAGGATCTTCACCTAGATCCTTTTAAAT
TAAAAATGAAGTTTTAAATCAATCTAAAGTATATATGAGTAAACTTGGTCTGACAGTTACCAATGCTTAA
TCAGTGAGGCACCTATCTCAGCGATCTGTCTATTTCGTTCATCCATAGTTGCCTGACTCCCCGTCGTGTA
GATAACTACGATACGGGAGGGCTTACCATCTGGCCCCAGTGCTGCAATGATACCGCGAGACCCACGCTCA
CCGGCTCCAGATTTATCAGCAATAAACCAGCCAGCCGGAAGGGCCGAGCGCAGAAGTGGTCCTGCAACTT
TATCCGCCTCCATCCAGTCTATTAATTGTTGCCGGGAAGCTAGAGTAAGTAGTTCGCCAGTTAATAGTTT
GCGCAACGTTGTTGCCATTGCTACAGGCATCGTGGTGTCACGCTCGTCGTTTGGTATGGCTTCATTCAGC
TCCGGTTCCCAACGATCAAGGCGAGTTACATGATCCCCCATGTTGTGCAAAAAAGCGGTTAGCTCCTTCG
GTCCTCCGATCGTTGTCAGAAGTAAGTTGGCCGCAGTGTTATCACTCATGGTTATGGCAGCACTGCATAA
TTCTCTTACTGTCATGCCATCCGTAAGATGCTTTTCTGTGACTGGTGAGTACTCAACCAAGTCATTCTGA
GAATAGTGTATGCGGCGACCGAGTTGCTCTTGCCCGGCGTCAATACGGGATAATACCGCGCCACATAGCA
GAACTTTAAAAGTGCTCATCATTGGAAAACGTTCTTCGGGGCGAAAACTCTCAAGGATCTTACCGCTGTT
GAGATCCAGTTCGATGTAACCCACTCGTGCACCCAACTGATCTTCAGCATCTTTTACTTTCACCAGCGTT
TCTGGGTGAGCAAAAACAGGAAGGCAAAATGCCGCAAAAAAGGGAATAAGGGCGACACGGAAATGTTGAA
TACTCATACTCTTCCTTTTTCAATATTATTGAAGCATTTATCAGGGTTATTGTCTCATGAGCGGATACAT
ATTTGAATGTATTTAGAAAAATAAACAAATAGGGGTTCCGCGCACATTTCCCCGAAAAGTGCCACCTGAC
GTCTAAGAAACCATTATTATCATGACATTAACCTATAAAAATAGGCGTATCACGAGGCCCTTTCGTCTCG
CGCGTTTCGGTGATGACGGTGAAAACCTCTGACACATGCAGCTCCCGGAGACGGTCACAGCTTGTCTGTA
AGCGGATGCCGGGAGCAGACAAGCCCGTCAGGGCGCGTCAGCGGGTGTTGGCGGGTGTCGGGGCTGGCTT
AACTATGCGGCATCAGAGCAGATTGTACTGAGAGTGCACCATATGCGGTGTGAAATACCGCACAGATGCG
TAAGGAGAAAATACCGCATCAGGCGCCATTCGCCATTCAGGCTGCGCAACTGTTGGGAAGGGCGATCGGT
GCGGGCCTCTTCGCTATTACGCCAGCTGGCGAAAGGGGGATGTGCTGCAAGGCGATTAAGTTGGGTAACG
CCAGGGTTTTCCCAGTCACGACGTTGTAAAACGACGGCGCAAGGAATGGTGCATGCAAGGAGATGGCGCC
CAACAGTCCCCCGGCCACGGGGCCTGCCACCATACCCACGCCGAAACAAGCGCTCATGAGCCCGAAGTGG
CGAGCCCGATCTTCCCCATCGGTGATGTCGGCGATATAGGCGCCAGCAACCGCACCTGTGGCGCCGGTGA
TGCCGGCCACGATGCGTCCGGCGTAGAGGCGATTAGTCCAATTTGTTAAAGACAGGATATCAGTGGTCCA
GGCTCTAGTTTTGACTCAACAATATCACCAGCTGAAGCCTATAGAGTACGAGCCATAGATAAAATAAAAG
ATTTTATTTAGTCTCCAGAAAAAGGGGGGAA
Features (pLannotate 1.2.2; 22 found; start..end, strand, type, name):
    579..920     +  misc_feature   MESV Ψ: packaging signal of murine embryonic stem cell virus
    987..1403    +  CDS            gag (truncated): truncated Moloney murine leukemia virus (MMLV) gag gene lacking the start codon
   1473..1554    +  ncRNA          mir-17: Accession: RF00051 - mir-17 microRNA precursor family
   1652..2151    +  promoter       PGK promoter: mouse phosphoglycerate kinase 1 promoter
   2172..2771    +  CDS            PuroR: puromycin N-acetyltransferase; pac from Streptomyces alboniger; confers resistance to puromycin
   2849..3400    +  misc_feature   IRES: internal ribosome entry site (IRES) of the encephalomyocarditis virus (EMCV)
   3412..4131    +  CDS            EGFP: the original enhanced GFP (Yang et al., 1996) mammalian codon-optimized
   4148..4174    +  misc_feature   MCS (fragment): pBluescript multiple cloning site
   4233..4747    +  LTR            3' LTR: 3' long terminal repeat from murine embryonic stem cell virus
   4940..4956    -  protein_bind   lac operator: The lac repressor binds to the lac operator to inhibit transcription in E. coli. This inhibition can be relieved by adding lactose or isopropyl-β-D-thiogalactopyranoside (IPTG). lac repressor encoded by lacI
   4964..4994    -  promoter       lac promoter: promoter for the E. coli lac operon
   5009..5030    -  protein_bind   CAP binding site: CAP binding activates transcription in the presence of cAMP. E. coli catabolite activator protein
   5043..5135    -  CDS            lacI (fragment): lac repressor; lacI; The lac repressor binds to the lac operator to inhibit transcription in E. coli. This inhibition can be relieved by adding lactose or isopropyl-β-D-thiogalactopyranoside (IPTG).
   5318..5906    -  rep_origin     ori: high-copy-number ColE1/pMB1/pBR322/pUC origin of replication
   6077..6937    -  CDS            AmpR: β-lactamase; bla; confers resistance to ampicillin, carbenicillin, and related antibiotics
   6938..7042    -  promoter       AmpR promoter: bla
   7137..7172    +  CDS            rop (fragment): Rop protein, which maintains plasmids at low copy number; rop
   7274..7373    +  misc_feature   bom (fragment): basis of mobility region from pBR322
   7379..7528    -  CDS            lacZα (fragment): LacZα fragment of β-galactosidase; lacZ fragment
   7528..7729    -  CDS            TcR (fragment): tetracycline efflux protein; tet; confers resistance to tetracycline
   7730..7828    +  CDS            env (fragment): murine leukemia virus gPr80 envelope polyprotein precursor; env; proteolytically cleaved into gp70SU and p15TM subunits
   7870..515     +  LTR            5' LTR (across the origin): 5' long terminal repeat from murine embryonic stem cell virus
