[The description below was written by a language model from this plasmid's Addgene catalogue record and pLannotate feature annotations shown in this document.]
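Description:
pMSCV-PIG-miR-18a is a gammaretroviral expression vector built on the MSCV PIG (Puro-IRES-GFP) backbone, designed to deliver and express the human microRNA miR-18a in mammalian cells. The 7,871 bp plasmid is propagated in E. coli through a high-copy ColE1/pUC-type origin and selected with ampicillin via the β-lactamase gene. The bacterial portion also carries several non-functional remnants of earlier cloning vectors (fragments of lacI, lacZα, rop, bom and a tetracycline resistance gene, plus a lac promoter/operator).

The retroviral cassette is bounded by murine embryonic stem cell virus 5′ and 3′ LTRs and contains the Ψ packaging signal followed by a truncated gag segment lacking its start codon, which together allow the transcript to be packaged into virions when the viral proteins are supplied in trans by packaging cells. A roughly 208 bp human genomic fragment containing the miR-18a hairpin was inserted at an XhoI site just downstream of the packaging region. The annotation software labels it as a member of the mir-17 precursor family, consistent with miR-18a. No dedicated promoter sits in front of it, so it is presumably transcribed from the 5′ LTR and processed by the cellular microRNA machinery. Downstream, a mouse PGK promoter drives a bicistronic transcript encoding puromycin N-acetyltransferase and, through an EMCV IRES, EGFP, so transduced cells can be selected with puromycin and tracked or sorted by fluorescence. The construct is suited to stable, enforced miR-18a expression, and it comes from work on Myc-regulated microRNAs in tumorigenesis.
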