Addgene plasmid #64228: pMSCV-PIG-miR-18a
Purpose: Expresses miR-18a in mammalian cells
Depositing lab: Joshua Mendell. Depositing organization: Johns Hopkins University and School of Medicine. Publication: Widespread microRNA repression by Myc contributes to tumorigenesis. Chang TC, Yu D, Lee YS, Wentzel EA, Arking DE, West KM, Dang CV, Thomas-Tikhonenko A, Mendell JT. Nat Genet. 2008 Jan;40(1):43-50. Epub 2007 Dec 9. 10.1038/ng.2007.30 PubMed 18066065.
Backbone
  Vector backbone: MSCV PIG
  Backbone manufacturer: Scott Lowe
  Backbone size w/o insert (bp): 7658
  Total vector size (bp): 7871
  Vector type: Mammalian Expression, Retroviral
Growth in bacteria
  Bacterial resistance: Ampicillin, 100 μg/mL
  Growth temperature: 37°C
  Growth strain: Stbl3
  Copy number: High Copy
Gene/Insert
  Gene/Insert name: miR-18a
  Species: H. sapiens (human)
  Insert size (bp): 208
  GenBank ID: NR_029488
  Entrez Gene: MIR18A (a.k.a. C13orf25, MIR17HG, MIR18, MIRH1, MIRHG1, MIRN18, MIRN18A, hsa-mir-18, hsa-mir-18a, miR-18, miRNA18A, mir-18a)
  Cloning method: Restriction Enzyme; 5′ cloning site XhoI (not destroyed); 3′ cloning site XhoI (not destroyed)
  Sequencing primers: 5′ TTGAACCTCCTCGTTCGACC; 3′ GATGTGGAATGTGTGCGAGG
Terms and licenses: Academic/Nonprofit Terms; Industry Terms: Not Available to Industry
How to cite: pMSCV-PIG-miR-18a was a gift from Joshua Mendell (Addgene plasmid # 64228 ; http://n2t.net/addgene:64228 ; RRID:Addgene_64228)
