>Addgene plasmid #64228 | pMSCV-PIG-miR-18a | addgene partial sequence | sequence record 114768 | pLXSN5 5'-CCCTTGAACCTCCTCGTTCGACC-3'
CGCCCTCACTCCTTCTCTAGGCGCCGGAATTAGATCTCTCGAGCCTCGGGAAGCCAAGTTGGGCTTTAAA
GTGCAGGGCCTGCTGATGTTGAGTGCTTTTTGTTCTAAGGTGCATCTAGTGCAGATAGTGAAGTAGATTA
GCATCTACTGCCCTAAGTGCTCCTTCTGGCATAAGAAGTTATGTATTCATCCAATAATTCAAGCCAAGCA
AGTATATAGGTGTTTTAATAGTTTTTGTTTGCAGTCCTCTGCTCGAGGTTAACGAATTCTACCGGGTAGG
GGAGGCGCTTTTCCCAAGGCAGTCTGGAGCATGCGCTTTAGCAGCCCCGCTGGGCACTTGGCGCTACACA
AGTGGCCTCTGGCCTCGCACACATTCCACATCCACCGGTAGGCGCCAACCGGCTCCGTTCTTTGGTGGCC
CCTTCGCGCCACCTTCTACTCCTCCCCTAGTCAGGAAGTTCCCCCCCGCCCCGCAGCTCGCGTCGTGCAG
GACGTGACAAATGGAAGTAGCACGTCTCACTAGTCTCGTGCAGATGGACAGCACCGCTGAGCAATGGAAG
CGGGTAGGCCTTTGGGGCAGCGGCCAATAGCAGCTTTGCTCCTTCGCTTTCTGGGCTC
