>Addgene plasmid #64228 | pMSCV-PIG-miR-18a | addgene partial sequence | sequence record 114769 | EGFP-N 5'-CGTCGCCGTCCAGCTCGACCAG-3'
CCTCGACTAAACACATGTAAAGCATGTGCACCGAGGCCCCAGATCAGATCCCATACAATGGGGTACCTTC
TGGGCATCCTTCAGCCCCTTGTTGAATACGCTTGAGGAGAGCCATTTGACTCTTTCCACAACTATCCAAC
TCACAACGTGGCACTGGGGTTGTGCCGCCTTTGCAGGTGTATCTTATACACGTGGCTTTTGGCCGCAGAG
GCACCTGTCGCCAGGTGGGGGGTTCCGCTGCCTGCAAAGGGTCGCTACAGACGTTGTTTGTCTTCAAGAA
GCTTCCAGAGGAACTGCTTCCTTCACGACATTCAACAGACCTTGCATTCCTTTGGCGAGAGGGGAAAGAC
CCCTAGGAATGCTCGTCAAGAAGACAGGGCCAGGTTTCCGGGCCCTCACATTGCCAAAAGACGGCAATAT
GGTGGAAAATAACATATAGACAAACGCACACCGGCCTTATTCCAAGCGGCTTCGGCCAGTAACGTTAGGG
GGGGGGGGCGGAATT
